Addgene plasmid #103190: LSB-hsa-miR-125b-2-3p
Purpose: Used to sense miRNA activity using fluorescence based tools. hsa-miR-125b-2-3p target in 3' UTR of of mKate. miRNA activity can be measured by the repression of mKate2 relative to EBFP2 fluorescent proteins . Plasmid is inherently unstable; please see Depositor Comments
Depositing lab: Ron Weiss. Depositing organization: Massachusetts Institute of Technology. Publication: A mixed antagonistic/synergistic miRNA repression model enables accurate predictions of multi-input miRNA sensor activity. Gam JJ, Babb J, Weiss R. Nat Commun. 2018 Jun 22;9(1):2430. doi: 10.1038/s41467-018-04575-0. PubMed 29934631.
Backbone
  Vector backbone: Low Sensor Backbone (LSB)
  Vector type: Mammalian Expression, Synthetic Biology
Growth in bacteria
  Bacterial resistance: Ampicillin and Kanamycin, 100 & 50 μg/mL
  Growth temperature: 30°C
  Growth strain: NEB Stable
  Copy number: High Copy
Gene/Insert
  Gene/Insert name: hsa-miR-125b-2-3p target
  Species: H. sapiens (human)
  Promoter: EF-1a
  Cloning method: Gibson Cloning
Terms and licenses: Academic/Nonprofit Terms; Industry Terms: Not Available to Industry
Depositor comments: Please note that this plasmid is inherently unstable due to a repeating poly A element. We recommend performing a diagnostic digest on multiple colonies upon receipt. The depositors would like to note the presence of several discrepancies between the depositor sequence and physical plasmid sequence. In particular, the sequences upstream and downstream of the puromycin coding region have 10 bp insertions which do not affect the ability to perform puromycin selection. The sequences for those regions within the physical plasmids are as follows: Upstream of Puro: GAATTCGACCGCCTGTCTCAAGGTGCCACC; Downstream of Puro: GCTTTGAGACTACGCGTGAATTCACTCCTC.
How to cite: LSB-hsa-miR-125b-2-3p was a gift from Ron Weiss (Addgene plasmid # 103190 ; http://n2t.net/addgene:103190 ; RRID:Addgene_103190)
