[The description below was written by a language model from this plasmid's Addgene catalogue record and pLannotate feature annotations shown in this document.]
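Description:
LSB-hsa-miR-125b-2-3p is an 11 kb mammalian expression plasmid built on the Low Sensor Backbone (LSB) and designed as a fluorescent reporter of microRNA activity in synthetic biology applications. It replicates in E. coli from a high-copy ColE1/pUC-type origin and carries both an ampicillin resistance gene (β-lactamase with its own promoter) and a kanamycin resistance gene (aminoglycoside phosphotransferase), so it is selected with both antibiotics. A puromycin N-acetyltransferase coding sequence followed by a rabbit β-globin polyadenylation signal is also present for selection in mammalian cells, although no promoter driving it is annotated in the feature table.

The payload consists of two parallel transcription units, each driven by the human EF-1α core promoter with its intron A and terminated by a rabbit β-globin poly(A) signal. The first expresses the red fluorescent protein mKate2, and according to the record a target site for human miR-125b-2-3p sits in its 3' UTR; this site is not separately annotated but would fall between the mKate2 coding sequence and the poly(A) signal. The second unit expresses the blue fluorescent protein EBFP2 without a miRNA target and serves as an internal reference. When the miRNA is active in a transfected cell, mKate2 output is repressed while EBFP2 is unaffected, so the red-to-blue ratio reports miRNA activity normalised for plasmid dose. Gateway attB4, attB1 and attB2 scars flank the promoters and reporters, reflecting modular assembly, and lac promoter/operator remnants persist from the backbone. The depositor notes that the repeated poly(A) elements make the plasmid inherently unstable, and that the physical plasmid differs slightly from the deposited sequence, with short insertions flanking the puromycin gene that do not impair selection.
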