Features (pLannotate 1.2.2; 28 found; start..end, strand, type, name):
     87..675     -  rep_origin     ori: high-copy-number ColE1/pMB1/pBR322/pUC origin of replication
    846..1706    -  CDS            AmpR: β-lactamase; bla; confers resistance to ampicillin, carbenicillin, and related antibiotics
   1707..1778    -  promoter       AmpR promoter: bla
   1857..2456    +  CDS            PuroR: puromycin N-acetyltransferase; pac from Streptomyces alboniger; confers resistance to puromycin
   2461..2541    +  CDS            HBB (fragment): HBB_PONPY - Experimental evidence at transcript level: Swiss-Prot protein existence level 2. Involved in oxygen transport from the lung to the various peripheral tissues. From Pongo pygmaeus (Bornean orangutan).
   2612..2667    +  polyA_signal   β-globin poly(A) signal: rabbit β-globin polyadenylation signal (Gil and Proudfoot, 1987)
   3646..3666    +  protein_bind   attB4: mutant version of attB; core recombination site for the Gateway® BP reaction BP Clonase™
   3734..3945    +  promoter       EF-1α core promoter: core promoter for human elongation factor EF-1α
   3946..4884    +  intron         EF-1α intron A: intron upstream of the start codon of human EF-1α
   4911..4931    +  protein_bind   attB1: mutant version of attB; core recombination site for the Gateway® BP reaction BP Clonase™
   4951..5646    +  CDS            mKate2: mKate2 is a basic (constitutively fluorescent) red fluorescent protein published in 2009, derived from Entacmaea quadricolor. It is reported to be a rapidly-maturing monomer with moderate acid sensitivity.
   5666..5690    -  protein_bind   attB2: mutant version of attB; recombination site for the Gateway® BP reaction BP Clonase™
   5834..5908    +  CDS            HBB (fragment): HBB_PONPY - Experimental evidence at transcript level: Swiss-Prot protein existence level 2. Involved in oxygen transport from the lung to the various peripheral tissues. From Pongo pygmaeus (Bornean orangutan).
   5979..6034    +  polyA_signal   β-globin poly(A) signal: rabbit β-globin polyadenylation signal (Gil and Proudfoot, 1987)
   6418..6443    +  misc_feature   SA: splice acceptor site
   7115..7135    +  protein_bind   attB4: mutant version of attB; core recombination site for the Gateway® BP reaction BP Clonase™
   7203..7414    +  promoter       EF-1α core promoter: core promoter for human elongation factor EF-1α
   7415..8353    +  intron         EF-1α intron A: intron upstream of the start codon of human EF-1α
   8380..8400    +  protein_bind   attB1: mutant version of attB; core recombination site for the Gateway® BP reaction BP Clonase™
   8411..9127    +  CDS            EBFP2: EBFP2 is a basic (constitutively fluorescent) blue fluorescent protein published in 2007, derived from Aequorea victoria. It is reported to be a rapidly-maturing monomer with moderate acid sensitivity.
   9135..9159    -  protein_bind   attB2: mutant version of attB; recombination site for the Gateway® BP reaction BP Clonase™
   9163..9243    +  CDS            HBB (fragment): HBB_PONPY - Experimental evidence at transcript level: Swiss-Prot protein existence level 2. Involved in oxygen transport from the lung to the various peripheral tissues. From Pongo pygmaeus (Bornean orangutan).
   9314..9369    +  polyA_signal   β-globin poly(A) signal: rabbit β-globin polyadenylation signal (Gil and Proudfoot, 1987)
   9752..9774    -  protein_bind   lac operator (fragment): The lac repressor binds to the lac operator to inhibit transcription in E. coli. This inhibition can be relieved by adding lactose or isopropyl-β-D-thiogalactopyranoside (IPTG). lac repressor encoded by lacI
   9778..9808    -  promoter       lac promoter: promoter for the E. coli lac operon
   9823..9844    -  protein_bind   CAP binding site: CAP binding activates transcription in the presence of cAMP. E. coli catabolite activator protein
   9857..9896    -  CDS            lacI (fragment): lac repressor; lacI; The lac repressor binds to the lac operator to inhibit transcription in E. coli. This inhibition can be relieved by adding lactose or isopropyl-β-D-thiogalactopyranoside (IPTG).
  10069..10878   +  CDS            KanR: aminoglycoside phosphotransferase; aph(3')-Ia; confers resistance to kanamycin in bacteria or G418 (Geneticin®) in eukaryotes
>Addgene plasmid #103190 | LSB-hsa-miR-125b-2-3p | depositor full sequence | sequence record 195429 | Full Sequence
AATTGAGGGGATAACGCAGGAAAGAACATGTGAGCAAAAGGCCAGCAAAAGGCCAGGAACCGTAAAAAGG
CCGCGTTGCTGGCGTTTTTCCATAGGCTCCGCCCCCCTGACGAGCATCACAAAAATCGACGCTCAAGTCA
GAGGTGGCGAAACCCGACAGGACTATAAAGATACCAGGCGTTTCCCCCTGGAAGCTCCCTCGTGCGCTCT
CCTGTTCCGACCCTGCCGCTTACCGGATACCTGTCCGCCTTTCTCCCTTCGGGAAGCGTGGCGCTTTCTC
ATAGCTCACGCTGTAGGTATCTCAGTTCGGTGTAGGTCGTTCGCTCCAAGCTGGGCTGTGTGCACGAACC
CCCCGTTCAGCCCGACCGCTGCGCCTTATCCGGTAACTATCGTCTTGAGTCCAACCCGGTAAGACACGAC
TTATCGCCACTGGCAGCAGCCACTGGTAACAGGATTAGCAGAGCGAGGTATGTAGGCGGTGCTACAGAGT
TCTTGAAGTGGTGGCCTAACTACGGCTACACTAGAAGAACAGTATTTGGTATCTGCGCTCTGCTGAAGCC
AGTTACCTTCGGAAAAAGAGTTGGTAGCTCTTGATCCGGCAAACAAACCACCGCTGGTAGCGGTGGTTTT
TTTGTTTGCAAGCAGCAGATTACGCGCAGAAAAAAAGGATCTCAAGAAGATCCTTTGATCTTTTCTACGG
GGTCTGACGCTCAGTGGAACGAAAACTCACGTTAAGGGATTTTGGTCATGAGATTATCAAAAAGGATCTT
CACCTAGATCCTTTTAAATTAAAAATGAAGTTTTAAATCAATCTAAAGTATATATGAGTAAACTTGGTCT
GACAGTTACCAATGCTTAATCAGTGAGGCACCTATCTCAGCGATCTGTCTATTTCGTTCATCCATAGTTG
CCTGACTCCCCGTCGTGTAGATAACTACGATACGGGAGGGCTTACCATCTGGCCCCAGTGCTGCAATGAT
ACCGCGAGAACCACGCTCACCGGCTCCAGATTTATCAGCAATAAACCAGCCAGCCGGAAGGGCCGAGCGC
AGAAGTGGTCCTGCAACTTTATCCGCCTCCATCCAGTCTATTAATTGTTGCCGGGAAGCTAGAGTAAGTA
GTTCGCCAGTTAATAGTTTGCGCAACGTTGTTGCCATTGCTACAGGCATCGTGGTGTCACGCTCGTCGTT
TGGTATGGCTTCATTCAGCTCCGGTTCCCAACGATCAAGGCGAGTTACATGATCCCCCATGTTGTGCAAA
AAAGCGGTTAGCTCCTTCGGTCCTCCGATCGTTGTCAGAAGTAAGTTGGCCGCAGTGTTATCACTCATGG
TTATGGCAGCACTGCATAATTCTCTTACTGTCATGCCATCCGTAAGATGCTTTTCTGTGACTGGTGAGTA
CTCAACCAAGTCATTCTGAGAATAGTGTATGCGGCGACCGAGTTGCTCTTGCCCGGCGTCAATACGGGAT
AATACCGCGCCACATAGCAGAACTTTAAAAGTGCTCATCATTGGAAAACGTTCTTCGGGGCGAAAACTCT
CAAGGATCTTACCGCTGTTGAGATCCAGTTCGATGTAACCCACTCGTGCACCCAACTGATCTTCAGCATC
TTTTACTTTCACCAGCGTTTCTGGGTGAGCAAAAACAGGAAGGCAAAATGCCGCAAAAAAGGGAATAAGG
GCGACACGGAAATGTTGAATACTCATACTCTTCCTTTTTCAATATTATTGAAGCATTTATCAGGGTTATT
GTCTCATGAGCGGATACATATTTGAATGTAGCTCCGAATTTCTCGAGGGCTTGTCGACGACGGCGGTCTC
CGTCGTCAGGATCATGAATTCGACCCGCCTGCCACCATGACCGAGTACAAGCCCACGGTGCGCCTCGCCA
CCCGCGACGACGTCCCCCGGGCCGTACGCACCCTCGCCGCCGCGTTCGCCGACTACCCCGCCACGCGCCA
CACCGTCGACCCGGACCGCCACATCGAGCGGGTCACCGAGCTGCAAGAACTCTTCCTCACGCGCGTCGGG
CTCGACATCGGCAAGGTGTGGGTCGCGGACGACGGCGCCGCGGTGGCGGTCTGGACCACGCCGGAGAGCG
TCGAAGCGGGGGCGGTGTTCGCCGAGATCGGCCCGCGCATGGCCGAGTTGAGCGGTTCCCGGCTGGCCGC
GCAGCAACAGATGGAAGGCCTCCTGGCGCCGCACCGGCCCAAGGAGCCCGCGTGGTTCCTGGCCACCGTC
GGCGTCTCGCCCGACCACCAGGGCAAGGGTCTGGGCAGCGCCGTCGTGCTCCCCGGAGTGGAGGCGGCCG
AGCGCGCCGGGGTGCCCGCCTTCCTGGAGACATCCGCGCCCCGCAACCTCCCCTTCTACGAGCGGCTCGG
CTTCACCGTCACCGCCGACGTCGAGGTGCCCGAAGGACCGCGCACCTGGTGCATGACCCGCAAGCCCGGT
GCCTGATACGCGTGAATTCACTCCTCAGGTGCAGGCTGCCTATCAGAAGGTGGTGGCTGGTGTGGCCAAT
GCCCTGGCTCACAAATACCACTGAGATCTTTTTCCCTCTGCCAAAAATTATGGGGACATCATGAAGCCCC
TTGAGCATCTGACTTCTGGCTAATAAAGGAAATTTATTTTCATTGCAATAGTGTGTTGGAATTTTTTGTG
TCTCTCACTCGGAAGGACATATGGGAGGGCAAATCATTTAAAACATCAGAATGAGTATTTGGTTTAGAGT
TTGGCAACATATGCCCATATGCTGGCTGCCATGAACAAAGGTTGGCTATAAAGAGGTCATCAGTATATGA
AACAGCCCCCTGCTGTCCATTCCTTATTCCATAGAAAAGCCTTGACTTGAGGTTAGATTTTTTTTATATT
TTGTTTTGTGTTATTTTTTTCTTTAACATCCCTAAAATTTTCCTTACATGTTTTACTAGCCAGATTTTTC
CTCCTCTCCTGACTACTCCCAGTCATAGCTGTCCCTCTTCTCTTATGGAGATCCCTCGACCTGCAGCCCA
AGCTTGAATTCTCTAGAATTACCCTGTTATCCCTATGCTTGGTTTACCGAGCTCTTATTGGTTTTCAAAC
TTCATTGACTGTGCCCAACGCGCCTGGGAGCTCACGGGGACAGCCCCCCCCCAAAGCCCCCAGGGATGTA
ATTACGTCCCTCCCCCGCTAGGGGGCAGCAGCGAGCCGCCCGGGGCTCCGCTCCGGTCCGGCGCTCCCCC
CGCATCCCCGAGCCGGCAGCGTGCGGGGACAGCCCGGGCACGGGGAAGGTGGCACGGGATCGCTTTCCTC
TGAACGCTTCTCGCTGCTCTTTGAGCCTGCAGACACCTGGGGGGATACGGGGAAAAAGCTAGGCTGAAAG
ACCGGTTCTTAGAATGACACGCGCCTGGGAGCTCACGGGGACAGCCCCCCCCCAAAGCCCCCAGGGATGT
AATTACGTCCCTCCCCCGCTAGGGGGCAGCAGCGAGCCGCCCGGGGCTCCGCTCCGGTCCGGCGCTCCCC
CCGCATCCCCGAGCCGGCAGCGTGCGGGGACAGCCCGGGCACGGGGAAGGTGGCACGGGATCGCTTTCCT
CTGAACGCTTCTCGCTGCTCTTTGAGCCTGCAGACACCTGGGGGGATACGGGGAAAAAGCTAACTTCTGA
GACGACAACTTTGTATAGAAAAGTTGGCTCCGAATTCGCCCTTGACAGCAGAGATCCAGTTTGGTTAATT
AATTGGCTCCGGTGCCCGTCAGTGGGCAGAGCGCACATCGCCCACAGTCCCCGAGAAGTTGTGGGGAGGG
GTCGGCAATTGAACCGGTGCCTAGAGAAGGTGGCGCGGGGTAAACTGGGAAAGTGATGTCGTGTACTGGC
TCCGCCTTTTTCCCGAGGGTGGGGGAGAACCGTATATAAGTGCAGTAGTCGCCGTGAACGTTCTTTTTCG
CAACGGGTTTGCCGCCAGAACACAGGTAAGTGCCGTGTGTGGTTCCCGCGGGCCTGGCCTCTTTACGGGT
TATGGCCCTTGCGTGCCTTGAATTACTTCCACCTGGCTGCAGTACGTGATTCTTGATCCCGAGCTTCGGG
TTGGAAGTGGGTGGGAGAGTTCGAGGCCTTGCGCTTAAGGAGCCCCTTCGCCTCGTGCTTGAGTTGAGGC
CTGGCCTGGGCGCTGGGGCCGCCGCGTGCGAATCTGGTGGCACCTTCGCGCCTGTCTCGCTGCTTTCGAT
AAGTCTCTAGCCATTTAAAATTTTTGATGACCTGCTGCGACGCTTTTTTTCTGGCAAGATAGTCTTGTAA
ATGCGGGCCAAGATCTGCACACTGGTATTTCGGTTTTTGGGGCCGCGGGCGGCGACGGGGCCCGTGCGTC
CCAGCGCACATGTTCGGCGAGGCGGGGCCTGCGAGCGCGGCCACCGAGAATCGGACGGGGGTAGTCTCAA
GCTGGCCGGCCTGCTCTGGTGCCTGGCCTCGCGCCGCCGTGTATCGCCCCGCCCTGGGCGGCAAGGCTGG
CCCGGTCGGCACCAGTTGCGTGAGCGGAAAGATGGCCGCTTCCCGGCCCTGCTGCAGGGAGCTCAAAATG
GAGGACGCGGCGCTCGGGAGAGCGGGCGGGTGAGTCACCCACACAAAGGAAAAGGGCCTTTCCGTCCTCA
GCCGTCGCTTCATGTGACTCCACGGAGTACCGGGCGCCGTCCAGGCACCTCGATTAGTTCTCGAGCTTTT
GGAGTACGTCGTCTTTAGGTTGGGGGGAGGGGTTTTATGCGATGGAGTTTCCCCACACTGAGTGGGTGGA
GACTGAAGTTAGGCCAGCTTGGCACTTGATGTAATTCTCCTTGGAATTTGCCCTTTTTGAGTTTGGATCT
TGGTTCATTCTCAAGCCTCAGACAGTGGTTCAAAGTTTTTTTCTTCCATTTCAGGTGTCGTGAGAAGGGC
GAATTCGACCCAAGTTTGTACAAAAAAGCAGGCTGGATCCAGGTGCCACCATGGTGAGCGAGCTGATTAA
GGAGAACATGCACATGAAGCTGTACATGGAGGGCACCGTGAACAACCACCACTTCAAGTGCACATCCGAG
GGCGAAGGCAAGCCCTACGAGGGCACCCAGACCATGAGAATCAAGGCGGTCGAGGGCGGCCCTCTCCCCT
TCGCCTTCGACATCCTGGCTACCAGCTTCATGTACGGCAGCAAAACCTTCATCAACCACACCCAGGGCAT
CCCCGACTTCTTTAAGCAGTCCTTCCCCGAGGGCTTCACATGGGAGAGAGTCACCACATACGAAGATGGG
GGCGTGCTGACCGCTACCCAGGACACCAGCCTCCAGGACGGCTGCCTCATCTACAACGTCAAGATCAGAG
GGGTGAACTTCCCATCCAACGGCCCTGTGATGCAGAAGAAAACACTCGGCTGGGAGGCCTCCACCGAGAC
ACTGTACCCCGCTGACGGCGGCCTGGAAGGCAGAGCCGACATGGCCCTGAAGCTCGTGGGCGGGGGCCAC
CTGATCTGCAACCTTAAGACCACATACAGATCCAAGAAACCCGCTAAGAACCTCAAGATGCCCGGCGTCT
ACTATGTGGACAGGAGACTGGAAAGAATCAAGGAGGCCGACAAAGAGACATACGTCGAGCAGCACGAGGT
GGCTGTGGCCAGATACTGCGACCTCCCTAGCAAACTGGGGCACAAACTTAATTGAGAATTCTACCACCCA
GCTTTCTTGTACAAAGTGGTACGTCTCAAGACCAGAGGTCTCTGCTTCGGCAATAGTCCCAAGAGCCTGA
CTTGTGAGTCCCAAGAGCCTGACTTGTGAGTCCCAAGAGCCTGACTTGTGAGTCCCAAGAGCCTGACTTG
TGACAACCAGAAGAGACCTGTGCTTCACTCCTCAGGTGCAGGCTGCCTATCAGAAGGTGGTGGCTGGTGT
GGCCAATGCCCTGGCTCACAAATACCACTGAGATCTTTTTCCCTCTGCCAAAAATTATGGGGACATCATG
AAGCCCCTTGAGCATCTGACTTCTGGCTAATAAAGGAAATTTATTTTCATTGCAATAGTGTGTTGGAATT
TTTTGTGTCTCTCACTCGGAAGGACATATGGGAGGGCAAATCATTTAAAACATCAGAATGAGTATTTGGT
TTAGAGTTTGGCAACATATGCCCATATGCTGGCTGCCATGAACAAAGGTTGGCTATAAAGAGGTCATCAG
TATATGAAACAGCCCCCTGCTGTCCATTCCTTATTCCATAGAAAAGCCTTGACTTGAGGTTAGATTTTTT
TTATATTTTGTTTTGTGTTATTTTTTTCTTTAACATCCCTAAAATTTTCCTTACATGTTTTACTAGCCAG
ATTTTTCCTCCTCTCCTGACTACTCCCAGTCATAGCTGTCCCTCTTCTCTTATGGAGATCCCGAGCGGTG
CGTTTTTATGCTTGTAGTATTGTATAATGTTTTTAAGATCCAAGCTTCTGACCTCTTCTCTTCCTCCCAC
AGGGCCTCGAGACAATTGCATCGATGGTACCAGTGAAAGTCTGCAATGAATTCGAGTTGGCGCGCCTGTC
ATTCTAAATCTCTCTTTCAGCCTAAAGCTTTTTCCCCGTATCCCCCCAGGTGTCTGCAGGCTCAAAGAGC
AGCGAGAAGCGTTCAGAGGAAAGCGATCCCGTGCCACCTTCCCCGTGCCCGGGCTGTCCCCGCACGCTGC
CGGCTCGGGGATGCGGGGGGAGCGCCGGACCGGAGCGGAGCCCCGGGCGGCTCGCTGCTGCCCCCTAGCG
GGGGAGGGACGTAATTACATCCCTGGGGGCTTTGGGAGGGGGCTGTCCCCGTGAGCTCCCAGGCGCGCCT
GTCATTCTAAATCTCTCTTTCAGCCTAAAGCTTTTTCCCCGTATCCCCCCAGGTGTCTGCAGGCTCAAAG
AGCAGCGAGAAGCGTTCAGAGGAAAGCGATCCCGTGCCACCTTCCCCGTGCCCGGGCTGTCCCCGCACGC
TGCCGGCTCGGGGATGCGGGGGGAGCGCCGGACCGGAGCGGAGCCCCGGGCGGCTCGCTGCTGCCCCCTA
GCGGGGGAGGGACGTAATTACATCCCTGGGGGCTTTGGGGGGGGGCTGTCCCCGTGAGCTCCCAGGCGCG
CCAACTCGGTACCGTATCGATGTCGACGTTAACGCTAGTGATATCAACTTTGTATAGAAAAGTTGGCTCC
GAATTCGCCCTTGACAGCAGAGATCCAGTTTGGTTAATTAATTGGCTCCGGTGCCCGTCAGTGGGCAGAG
CGCACATCGCCCACAGTCCCCGAGAAGTTGTGGGGAGGGGTCGGCAATTGAACCGGTGCCTAGAGAAGGT
GGCGCGGGGTAAACTGGGAAAGTGATGTCGTGTACTGGCTCCGCCTTTTTCCCGAGGGTGGGGGAGAACC
GTATATAAGTGCAGTAGTCGCCGTGAACGTTCTTTTTCGCAACGGGTTTGCCGCCAGAACACAGGTAAGT
GCCGTGTGTGGTTCCCGCGGGCCTGGCCTCTTTACGGGTTATGGCCCTTGCGTGCCTTGAATTACTTCCA
CCTGGCTGCAGTACGTGATTCTTGATCCCGAGCTTCGGGTTGGAAGTGGGTGGGAGAGTTCGAGGCCTTG
CGCTTAAGGAGCCCCTTCGCCTCGTGCTTGAGTTGAGGCCTGGCCTGGGCGCTGGGGCCGCCGCGTGCGA
ATCTGGTGGCACCTTCGCGCCTGTCTCGCTGCTTTCGATAAGTCTCTAGCCATTTAAAATTTTTGATGAC
CTGCTGCGACGCTTTTTTTCTGGCAAGATAGTCTTGTAAATGCGGGCCAAGATCTGCACACTGGTATTTC
GGTTTTTGGGGCCGCGGGCGGCGACGGGGCCCGTGCGTCCCAGCGCACATGTTCGGCGAGGCGGGGCCTG
CGAGCGCGGCCACCGAGAATCGGACGGGGGTAGTCTCAAGCTGGCCGGCCTGCTCTGGTGCCTGGCCTCG
CGCCGCCGTGTATCGCCCCGCCCTGGGCGGCAAGGCTGGCCCGGTCGGCACCAGTTGCGTGAGCGGAAAG
ATGGCCGCTTCCCGGCCCTGCTGCAGGGAGCTCAAAATGGAGGACGCGGCGCTCGGGAGAGCGGGCGGGT
GAGTCACCCACACAAAGGAAAAGGGCCTTTCCGTCCTCAGCCGTCGCTTCATGTGACTCCACGGAGTACC
GGGCGCCGTCCAGGCACCTCGATTAGTTCTCGAGCTTTTGGAGTACGTCGTCTTTAGGTTGGGGGGAGGG
GTTTTATGCGATGGAGTTTCCCCACACTGAGTGGGTGGAGACTGAAGTTAGGCCAGCTTGGCACTTGATG
TAATTCTCCTTGGAATTTGCCCTTTTTGAGTTTGGATCTTGGTTCATTCTCAAGCCTCAGACAGTGGTTC
AAAGTTTTTTTCTTCCATTTCAGGTGTCGTGAGAAGGGCGAATTCGACCCAAGTTTGTACAAAAAAGCAG
GCTCGCCACCATGGTGAGCAAGGGCGAGGAGCTGTTCACCGGGGTGGTGCCCATCCTGGTCGAGCTGGAC
GGCGACGTAAACGGCCACAAGTTCAGCGTGAGGGGCGAGGGCGAGGGCGATGCCACCAACGGCAAGCTGA
CCCTGAAGTTCATCTGCACCACCGGCAAGCTGCCCGTGCCCTGGCCCACCCTCGTGACCACCCTGAGCCA
CGGCGTGCAGTGCTTCGCCCGCTACCCCGACCACATGAAGCAGCACGACTTCTTCAAGTCCGCCATGCCC
GAAGGCTACGTCCAGGAGCGCACCATCTTCTTCAAGGACGACGGCACCTACAAGACCCGCGCCGAGGTGA
AGTTCGAGGGCGACACCCTAGTGAACCGCATCGAGCTGAAGGGCGTCGACTTCAAGGAGGACGGCAACAT
CCTGGGGCACAAGCTGGAGTACAACTTCAACAGCCACAACATCTATATCATGGCCGTCAAGCAGAAGAAC
GGCATCAAGGTGAACTTCAAGATCCGCCACAACGTGGAGGACGGCAGCGTGCAGCTCGCCGACCACTACC
AGCAGAACACCCCCATCGGCGACGGCCCCGTGCTGCTGCCCGACAGCCACTACCTGAGCACCCAGTCCGT
GCTGAGCAAAGACCCCAACGAGAAGCGCGATCACATGGTCCTGCTGGAGTTCCGCACCGCCGCCGGGATC
ACTCTCGGCATGGACGAGCTGTACAAGTAATACCACCCAGCTTTCTTGTACAAAGTGGTACGCGTGAATT
CACTCCTCAGGTGCAGGCTGCCTATCAGAAGGTGGTGGCTGGTGTGGCCAATGCCCTGGCTCACAAATAC
CACTGAGATCTTTTTCCCTCTGCCAAAAATTATGGGGACATCATGAAGCCCCTTGAGCATCTGACTTCTG
GCTAATAAAGGAAATTTATTTTCATTGCAATAGTGTGTTGGAATTTTTTGTGTCTCTCACTCGGAAGGAC
ATATGGGAGGGCAAATCATTTAAAACATCAGAATGAGTATTTGGTTTAGAGTTTGGCAACATATGCCCAT
ATGCTGGCTGCCATGAACAAAGGTTGGCTATAAAGAGGTCATCAGTATATGAAACAGCCCCCTGCTGTCC
ATTCCTTATTCCATAGAAAAGCCTTGACTTGAGGTTAGATTTTTTTTATATTTTGTTTTGTGTTATTTTT
TTCTTTAACATCCCTAAAATTTTCCTTACATGTTTTACTAGCCAGATTTTTCCTCCTCTCCTGACTACTC
CCAGTCATAGCTGTCCCTCTTCTCTTATGGAGATCCCTCGACCTGCAGCCCAAGCTTGGCGTAATCATGG
TCATAGCTGTTTCCTGTGTGAAATTGTTATCCGCTCACAATTCCACACAACATACGAGCCGGAAGCATAA
AGTGTAAAGCCTGGGGTGCCTAATGAGTGAGCTAACTCACATTAATTGCGTTGCGCTCACTGCCCGCTTT
CCAGTCGGGAAACCTGTCGTGCCAGCGGATCGACAGTACTAAGCTTGGTCTAATACCCAATCTCTCGTCT
TATCCAGATGTTTTATACGCCTCTGGCCCGTGTCTCAAAATCTCTGATGTTACATTGCACAAGATAAAAT
AATATCATCATGAACAATAAAACTGTCTGCTTACATAAACAGTAATACAAGGGGTGTTATGAGCCATATT
CAACGGGAAACGTCGAGGCCGCGATTAAATTCCAACATGGATGCTGATTTATATGGGTATAAATGGGCTC
GCGATAATGTCGGGCAATCAGGTGCGACAATCTATCGCTTGTATGGGAAGCCCGATGCGCCAGAGTTGTT
TCTGAAACATGGCAAAGGTAGCGTTGCCAATGATGTTACAGATGAGATGGTCAGACTAAACTGGCTGACG
GAATTTATGCCTCTTCCGACCATCAAGCATTTTATCCGTACTCCTGATGATGCATGGTTACTCACCACTG
CGATCCCCGGAAAAACAGCATTCCAGGTATTAGAAGAATATCCTGATTCAGGTGAAAATATTGTTGATGC
GCTGGCAGTGTTCCTGCGCCGGTTGCATTCGATTCCTGTTTGTAATTGTCCTTTTAACAGCGATCGCGTA
TTTCGTCTCGCTCAGGCGCAATCACGAATGAATAACGGTTTGGTTGATGCGAGTGATTTTGATGACGAGC
GTAATGGCTGGCCTGTTGAACAAGTCTGGAAAGAAATGCATAAACTTTTGCCATTCTCACCGGATTCAGT
CGTCACTCATGGTGATTTCTCACTTGATAACCTTATTTTTGACGAGGGGAAATTAATAGGTTGTATTGAT
GTTGGACGAGTCGGAATCGCAGACCGATACCAGGATCTTGCCATCCTATGGAACTGCCTCGGTGAGTTTT
CTCCTTCATTACAGAAACGGCTTTTTCAAAAATATGGTATTGATAATCCTGATATGAATAAATTGCAGTT
TCATTTGATGCTCGATGAGTTTTTCTAATCAGAATTGGTTAATTGGTTGTAACACTGGCAGAGCATTACG
CTGACTTGACGGGACGGCGCAAGCTCATGACCAAAATCCCTTAACGTGAGTTACGCGTCGTTCCACTGAG
CGTCAGAGGTATCACTAGTATTACAGAGGTAAGTTATAACAGTCGCCTAACCC
