>Addgene plasmid #103190 | LSB-hsa-miR-125b-2-3p | depositor partial sequence | sequence record 195430 | hsa-miR-125b-2-3p target
GTCCCAAGAGCCTGACTTGTGA
