>Addgene plasmid #103190 | LSB-hsa-miR-125b-2-3p | addgene full sequence | sequence record 237627 | mKate2-F 5'-ACCCGCTAAGAACCTCAAGA-3'
CGACAAAGAGACATACGTCGAGCAGCACGAGGTGGCTGTGGCCAGATACTGCGACCTCCCTAGCAAACTG
GGGCACAAACTTAATTGAGAATTCTACCACCCAGCTTTCTTGTACAAAGTGGTACGTCTCAAGACCAGAG
GTCTCTGCTTCGGCAATAGTCCCAAGAGCCTGACTTGTGAGTCCCAAGAGCCTGACTTGTGAGTCCCAAG
AGCCTGACTTGTGAGTCCCAAGAGCCTGACTTGTGACAACCAGAAGAGACCTGTGCTTCACTCCTCAGGT
GCAGGCTGCCTATCAGAAGGTGGTGGCTGGTGTGGCCAATGCCCTGGCTCACAAATACCACTGAGATCTT
TTTCCCTCTGCCAAAAATTATGGGGACATCATGAAGCCCCTTGAGCATCTGACTTCTGGCTAATAAAGGA
AATTTATTTTCATTGCAATAGTGTGTTGGAATTTTTTGTGTCTCTCACTCGGAAGGACATATGGGAGGGC
AAATCATTTAAAACATCAGAATGAGTATTTGGTTTAGAGTTTGGCAACATATGCCCATATGCTGGCTGCC
ATGAACAAAGGTTGGCTATAAAGAGGTCATCAGTATATGAAACAGCCCCCTGCTGTCCATTCCTTATTCC
A
